>Addgene plasmid #243065 | AiP1650 - pAAV-AiE2319m-minBG-SYFP2-WPRE3-BGHpA | addgene full sequence | sequence record 492123 | Addgene NGS Result
ATGGGAAAGGGAGTTTGGAGCCTCTAGACAGGCATGGCAGCCTGCCTGCCTGGAATCCAAACCCCTAGAC
AGCAAAAATGGAGATCCCTGGTGCAAACTGTCTGATTCAGCTCAATCCCTTTAAGTTCAGTGGCAGACCC
TGCCTTAGTAAACGGAGGAGAGGGTAGGTGATAAAGACACCCGACTTTAGCTTCTGACTTTCACACATAC
AGGACATGTATTTGCACACATATGCACGAATGTGTGTGCGTGCACACACACACTCCATATCCTTGTTTAT
TTTTTCTGGTGATAGCCATCGGAGCTCGGGCTGGGCATAAAAGTCAGGGCAGAGCCATCTATTGCTTACA
TTTGCTTCTGGGATCCAGATCTTTCGAAGCTAGCGCTACCGGTCGCCACCATGGTGAGCAAGGGCGAGGA
GCTGTTCACCGGGGTGGTGCCCATCCTGGTCGAGCTGGACGGCGACGTAAACGGCCACAAGTTCAGCGTG
TCCGGCGAGGGCGAGGGCGATGCCACCTACGGCAAGCTGACCCTGAAGCTGATCTGCACCACCGGCAAGC
TGCCCGTGCCCTGGCCCACCCTCGTGACCACCCTGGGCTACGGCGTGCAGTGCTTCGCCCGCTACCCCGA
CCACATGAAGCAGCACGACTTCTTCAAGTCCGCCATGCCCGAAGGCTACGTCCAGGAGCGCACCATCTTC
TTCAAGGACGACGGCAACTACAAGACCCGCGCCGAGGTGAAGTTCGAGGGCGACACCCTGGTGAACCGCA
TCGAGCTGAAGGGCATCGACTTCAAGGAGGACGGCAACATCCTGGGGCACAAGCTGGAGTACAACTACAA
CAGCCACAACGTCTATATCACCGCCGACAAGCAGAAGAACGGCATCAAGGCCAACTTCAAGATCCGCCAC
AACATCGAGGACGGCGGCGTGCAGCTCGCCGACCACTACCAGCAGAACACCCCCATCGGCGACGGCCCCG
TGCTGCTGCCCGACAACCACTACCTGAGCTACCAGTCCAAGCTGAGCAAAGACCCCAACGAGAAGCGCGA
TCACATGGTCCTGCTGGAGTTCGTGACCGCCGCCGGGATCACTCTCGGCATGGACGAGCTGTACAAGTAA
GTCGACGGCGCGCCGCGGCCGCGAATTCGATATCATAATCAACCTCTGGATTACAAAATTTGTGAAAGAT
TGACTGGTATTCTTAACTATGTTGCTCCTTTTACGCTATGTGGATACGCTGCTTTAATGCCTTTGTATCA
TGCTATTGCTTCCCGTATGGCTTTCATTTTCTCCTCCTTGTATAAATCCTGGTTAGTTCTTGCCACGGCG
GAACTCATCGCCGCCTGCCTTGCCCGCTGCTGGACAGGGGCTCGGCTGTTGGGCACTGACAATTCCGTGG
CTCGAGAGATCTTCGACTGTGCCTTCTAGTTGCCAGCCATCTGTTGTTTGCCCCTCCCCCGTGCCTTCCT
TGACCCTGGAAGGTGCCACTCCCACTGTCCTTTCCTAATAAAATGAGGAAATTGCATCGCATTGTCTGAG
TAGGTGTCATTCTATTCTGGGGGGTGGGGTGGGGCAGGACAGCAAGGGGGAGGATTGGGAAGACAATAGC
AGGCATGAGATCTCACGTGCGGACCGAGCGGCCGCAGGAACCCCTAGTGATGGAGTTGGCCACTCCCTCT
CTGCGCGCTCGCTCGCTCACTGAGGCCGGGCGACCAAAGGTCGCCCGACGCCCGGGCTTTGCCCGGGCGG
CCTCAGTGAGCGAGCGAGCGCGCAGCTGCCTGCAGGGGCGCCTGATGCGGTATTTTCTCCTTACGCATCT
GTGCGGTATTTCACACCGCATA
[95 nt withheld, positions 1843-1937]
T
[46 nt withheld, positions 1939-1984]
C
[141 nt withheld, positions 1986-2126]
CCTTTGACGTTGGAGTCCACGTTCTTT
[37 nt withheld, positions 2154-2190]
ACTCTATCTCGGGCTATTCTTTTGATTTATAAGGGATTTTGCCGATTTCGGTCTATTGGTTAAAAAATGA
GCTGATTTAACAAAAATTTAACGCGAATTTTAACAAAATATTAACGTTTACAATTTTATGGTGCACTCTC
AGTACAATCTGCTCTGATGCCGCATAGTTAAGCCAGCCCCGACACCCGCCAACACCCGCTGACGCGCCCT
GACGGGCTTGTCTGCTCCCGGCATCCGCTTACAGACAAGCTGTGACCGTCTCCGGGAGCTGCATGTGTCA
GAGGTTTTCACCGTCATCACCGAAACGCGCGAGACGAAAGGGCCTCGTGATACGCCTATTTTTATAGGTT
AATGTCATGATAATAATGGTTTCTTAGACGTCAGGTGGCACTTTTCGGGGAAATGTGCGCGGAACCCCTA
TTTGTTTATTTTTCTAAATACATTCAAATATGTATCCGCTCATGAGACAATAACCCTGATAAATGCTTCA
ATAATATTGAAAAAGGAAGAGTATGAGTATTCAACATTTCCGTGTCGCCCTTATTCCCTTTTTTGCGGCA
TTTTGCCTTCCTGTTTTTGCTCACCCAGAAACGCTGGTGAAAGTAAAAGATGCTGAAGATCAGTTGGGTG
CACGAGTGGGTTACATCGAACTGGATCTCAACAGCGGTAAGATCCTTGAGAGTTTTCGCCCCGAAGAACG
TTTTCCAATGATGAGCACTTTTAAAGTTCTGCTATGTGGCGCGGTATTATCCCGTATTGACGCCGGGCAA
GAGCAACTCGGTCGCCGCATACACTATTCTCAGAATGACTTGGTTGAGTACTCACCAGTCACAGAAAAGC
ATCTTACGGATGGCATGACAGTAAGAGAATTATGCAGTGCTGCCATAACCATGAGTGATAACACTGCGGC
CAACTTACTTCTGACAACGATCGGAGGACCGAAGGAGCTAACCGCTTTTTTGCACAACATGGGGGATCAT
GTAACTCGCCTTGATCGTTGGGAACCGGAGCTGAATGAAGCCATACCAAACGACGAGCGTGACACCACGA
TGCCTGTAGCAATGGCAACAACGTTGCGCAAACTATTAACTGGCGAACTACTTACTCTAGCTTCCCGGCA
ACAATTAATAGACTGGATGGAGGCGGATAAAGTTGCAGGACCACTTCTGCGCTCGGCCCTTCCGGCTGGC
TGGTTTATTGCTGATAAATCTGGAGCCGGTGAGCGTGGGTCTCGCGGTATCATTGCAGCACTGGGGCCAG
ATGGTAAGCCCTCCCGTATCGTAGTTATCTACACGACGGGGAGTCAGGCAACTATGGATGAACGAAATAG
ACAGATCGCTGAGATAGGTGCCTCACTGATTAAGCATTGGTAACTGTCAGACCAAGTTTACTCATATATA
CTTTAGATTGATTTAAAACTTCATTTTTAATTTAAAAGGATCTAGGTGAAGATCCTTTTTGATAATCTCA
TGACCAAAATCCCTTAACGTGAGTTTTCGTTCCACTGAGCGTCAGACCCCGTAGAAAAGATCAAAGGATC
TTCTTGAGATCCTTTTTTTCTGCGCGTAATCTGCTGCTTGCAAACAAAAAAACCACCGCTACCAGCGGTG
GTTTGTTTGCCGGATCAAGAGCTACCAACTCTTTTTCCGAAGGTAACTGGCTTCAGCAGAGCGCAGATAC
CAAATACTGTTCTTCTAGTGTAGCCGTAGTTAGGCCACCACTTCAAGAACTCTGTAGCACCGCCTACATA
CCTCGCTCTGCTAATCCTGTTACCAGTGGCTGCTGCCAGTGGCGATAAGTCGTGTCTTACCGGGTTGGAC
TCAAGACGATAGTTACCGGATAAGGCGCAGCGGTCGGGCTGAACGGGGGGTTCGTGCACACAGCCCAGCT
TGGAGCGAACGACCTACACCGAACTGAGATACCTACAGCGTGAGCTATGAGAAAGCGCCACGCTTCCCGA
AGGGAGAAAGGCGGACAGGTATCCGGTAAGCGGCAGGGTCGGAACAGGAGAGCGCACGAGGGAGCTTCCA
GGGGGAAACGCCTGGTATCTTTATAGTCCTGTCGGGTTTCGCCACCTCTGACTTGAGCGTCGATTTTTGT
GATGCTCGTCAGGGGGGCGGAGCCTATGGAAAAACGCCAGCAACGCGGCCTTTTTACGGTTCCTGGCCTT
TTGCTGGCCTTTTGCTCACATGTCCTGCAGGCAGCTGCGCGCTCGCTCGCTCACTGAGGCCGCCCGGGCG
TCGGGCGACCTTTGGTCGCCCGGCCTCAGTGAGCGAGCGAGCGCGCAGAGAGGGAGTGGCCAACTCCATC
ACTAGGGGTTCCTGCGGCCGCACGCGTTGTAAGAGTAATAATCGGCGGTGTGACAAACTGCTACACCCCA
AGAACCCAGGCTGGAACAATGGGCAGCCAAATGATGGGTGATGCAGATAATATCCTGCAGTTGGAAGGGC
TTTGGCTGTGAGTGAGATCTTACTCCATCCCTGGAACAGAGTCCTTATGAGAAGCAAGGTTTAGGGACTA
GAGAGATGGCTCTTTGGATAAAGCATCTCCATGAGT
Features (pLannotate 1.2.2; 14 found; start..end, strand, type, name):
    401..1117    +  CDS            SYFP2: SYFP2 is a basic (constitutively fluorescent) yellow fluorescent protein published in 2006, derived from Aequorea victoria. It is reported to be a very rapidly-maturing monomer with moderate acid sensitivity.
   1157..1314    +  misc_feature   WPRE (fragment): woodchuck hepatitis virus posttranscriptional regulatory element
   1320..1400    +  misc_feature   WPRE (fragment): woodchuck hepatitis virus posttranscriptional regulatory element
   1417..1528    +  polyA_signal   bGH poly(A) signal: bovine growth hormone polyadenylation signal
   1646..1786    +  repeat_region  AAV2 ITR: inverted terminal repeat of adeno-associated virus serotype 2 inverted
   1791..1842    -  misc_feature   bom (fragment): basis of mobility region from pBR322
   1861..2316    +  rep_origin     f1 ori (sequence partly withheld): f1 bacteriophage origin of replication; arrow indicates direction of (+) strand synthesis
   2317..2366    -  misc_feature   bom (fragment): basis of mobility region from pBR322
   2468..2503    -  CDS            rop (fragment): Rop protein, which maintains plasmids at low copy number; rop
   2598..2702    +  promoter       AmpR promoter: bla
   2703..3563    +  CDS            AmpR: β-lactamase; bla; confers resistance to ampicillin, carbenicillin, and related antibiotics
   3734..4322    +  rep_origin     ori: high-copy-number ColE1/pMB1/pBR322/pUC origin of replication
   4395..4422    +  repeat_region  AAV2 ITR (fragment): inverted terminal repeat of adeno-associated virus serotype 2 inverted
   4451..4478    +  repeat_region  AAV2 ITR (fragment): inverted terminal repeat of adeno-associated virus serotype 2 inverted
