[The description below was written by a language model from this plasmid's Addgene catalogue record and pLannotate feature annotations shown in this document.]
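Description:
AiP1650 - pAAV-AiE2319m-minBG-SYFP2-WPRE3-BGHpA is an adeno-associated virus transfer plasmid built on a pAAV2 backbone, intended for packaging a reporter genome into recombinant AAV for delivery to brain tissue. It is propagated in bacteria through a high-copy ColE1/pUC-type origin and selected with ampicillin via the β-lactamase gene and its own promoter. An f1 phage origin and small remnants of the pBR322 bom and rop regions are also present in the backbone. The expression cassette is bounded by AAV2 inverted terminal repeats, which provide the signals for replication and encapsidation of the intervening DNA. One ITR is annotated in full, while the other is detected only as two short fragments, which may reflect the difficulty of sequencing or annotating these repeats rather than a true truncation.

The payload is SYFP2, a rapidly maturing monomeric yellow fluorescent protein derived from Aequorea victoria. According to the construct name, it is driven by the enhancer AiE2319m placed upstream of a minimal beta-globin promoter (minBG). Neither element is picked up in the feature table, but the unannotated stretch ahead of the SYFP2 coding sequence is where they would sit. In this design the minimal promoter should give little expression by itself, so the enhancer determines which cells express the reporter. Downstream, two WPRE fragments correspond to the shortened WPRE3 element, which enhances transcript stability and expression while saving packaging space, followed by the bovine growth hormone polyadenylation signal. The stated purpose is enhancer-driven AAV transgene expression in specific populations of brain cells, with fluorescence labelling the targeted cells. The record does not say which cell populations are targeted.
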