Addgene plasmid #243065: AiP1650 - pAAV-AiE2319m-minBG-SYFP2-WPRE3-BGHpA
Purpose: AiE2319m is an enhancer sequence designed to drive AAV-mediated transgene expression in specific population sof brain cells.
Depositing lab: Allen Institute for Brain Science & Bosiljka Tasic. Depositing organization: Allen Institute.
Backbone
  Vector backbone: pAAV2
  Vector type: AAV
Growth in bacteria
  Bacterial resistance: Ampicillin, 100 μg/mL
  Growth temperature: 37°C
  Growth strain: NEB Stable
  Copy number: High Copy
Gene/Insert
  Gene/Insert name: SYFP2
  Species: Synthetic
  Cloning method: Gibson Cloning
Terms and licenses: Academic/Nonprofit Terms; Industry Terms: Not Available to Industry
How to cite: AiP1650 - pAAV-AiE2319m-minBG-SYFP2-WPRE3-BGHpA was a gift from Allen Institute for Brain Science & Bosiljka Tasic (Addgene plasmid # 243065 ; http://n2t.net/addgene:243065 ; RRID:Addgene_243065)
